>Addgene plasmid #75710 | MAP4K5 gRNA (BRDN0001145246) | addgene full sequence | sequence record 184414 | Addgene Assembled Sequence
CCCGGGTGCAAAGATGGATAAAGTTTTAAACAGAGAGGAATCTTTGCAGCTAATGGACCTTCTAGGTCTT
GAAAGGAGTGGGAATTGGCTCCGGTGCCCGTCAGTGGGCAGAGCGCACATCGCCCACAGTCCCCGAGAAG
TTGGGGGGAGGGGTCGGCAATTGATCCGGTGCCTAGAGAAGGTGGCGCGGGGTAAACTGGGAAAGTGATG
TCGTGTACTGGCTCCGCCTTTTTCCCGAGGGTGGGGGAGAACCGTATATAAGTGCAGTAGTCGCCGTGAA
CGTTCTTTTTCGCAACGGGTTTGCCGCCAGAACACAGGTAAGTGCCGTGTGTGGTTCCCGCGGGCCTGGC
CTCTTTACGGGTTATGGCCCTTGCGTGCCTTGAATTACTTCCACCTGGCTGCAGTACGTGATTCTTGATC
CCGAGCTTCGGGTTGGAAGTGGGTGGGAGAGTTCGAGGCCTTGCGCTTAAGGAGCCCCTTCGCCTCGTGC
TTGAGTTGAGGCCTGGCCTGGGCGCTGGGGCCGCCGCGTGCGAATCTGGTGGCACCTTCGCGCCTGTCTC
GCTGCTTTCGATAAGTCTCTAGCCATTTAAAATTTTTGATGACCTGCTGCGACGCTTTTTTTCTGGCAAG
ATAGTCTTGTAAATGCGGGCCAAGATCTGCACACTGGTATTTCGGTTTTTGGGGCCGCGGGCGGCGACGG
GGCCCGTGCGTCCCAGCGCACATGTTCGGCGAGGCGGGGCCTGCGAGCGCGGCCACCGAGAATCGGACGG
GGGTAGTCTCAAGCTGGCCGGCCTGCTCTGGTGCCTGGCCTCGCGCCGCCGTGTATCGCCCCGCCCTGGG
CGGCAAGGCTGGCCCGGTCGGCACCAGTTGCGTGAGCGGAAAGATGGCCGCTTCCCGGCCCTGCTGCAGG
GAGCTCAAAATGGAGGACGCGGCGCTCGGGAGAGCGGGCGGGTGAGTCACCCACACAAAGGAAAAGGGCC
TTTCCGTCCTCAGCCGTCGCTTCATGTGACTCCACGGAGTACCGGGCGCCGTCCAGGCACCTCGATTAGT
TCTCGAGCTTTTGGAGTACGTCGTCTTTAGGTTGGGGGGAGGGGTTTTATGCGATGGAGTTTCCCCACAC
TGAGTGGGTGGAGACTGAAGTTAGGCCAGCTTGGCACTTGATGTAATTCTCCTTGGAATTTGCCCTTTTT
GAGTTTGGATCTTGGTTCATTCTCAAGCCTCAGACAGTGGTTCAAAGTTTTTTTCTTCCATTTCAGGTGT
CGTGACGTACGGCCACCATGACCGAGTACAAGCCCACGGTGCGCCTCGCCACCCGCGACGACGTCCCCAG
GGCCGTACGCACCCTCGCCGCCGCGTTCGCCGACTACCCCGCCACGCGCCACACCGTCGATCCGGACCGC
CACATCGAGCGGGTCACCGAGCTGCAAGAACTCTTCCTCACGCGCGTCGGGCTCGACATCGGCAAGGTGT
GGGTCGCGGACGACGGCGCCGCCGTGGCGGTCTGGACCACGCCGGAGAGCGTCGAAGCGGGGGCGGTGTT
CGCCGAGATCGGCCCGCGCATGGCCGAGTTGAGCGGTTCCCGGCTGGCCGCGCAGCAACAGATGGAAGGC
CTCCTGGCGCCGCACCGGCCCAAGGAGCCCGCGTGGTTCCTGGCCACCGTCGGAGTCTCGCCCGACCACC
AGGGCAAGGGTCTGGGCAGCGCCGTCGTGCTCCCCGGAGTGGAGGCGGCCGAGCGCGCCGGGGTGCCCGC
CTTCCTGGAGACCTCCGCGCCCCGCAACCTCCCCTTCTACGAGCGGCTCGGCTTCACCGTCACCGCCGAC
GTCGAGGTGCCCGAAGGACCGCGCACCTGGTGCATGACCCGCAAGCCCGGTGCCTGAACGCGTTAAGTCG
ACAATCAACCTCTGGATTACAAAATTTGTGAAAGATTGACTGGTATTCTTAACTATGTTGCTCCTTTTAC
GCTATGTGGATACGCTGCTTTAATGCCTTTGTATCATGCTATTGCTTCCCGTATGGCTTTCATTTTCTCC
TCCTTGTATAAATCCTGGTTGCTGTCTCTTTATGAGGAGTTGTGGCCCGTTGTCAGGCAACGTGGCGTGG
TGTGCACTGTGTTTGCTGACGCAACCCCCACTGGTTGGGGCATTGCCACCACCTGTCAGCTCCTTTCCGG
GACTTTCGCTTTCCCCCTCCCTATTGCCACGGCGGAACTCATCGCCGCCTGCCTTGCCCGCTGCTGGACA
GGGGCTCGGCTGTTGGGCACTGACAATTCCGTGGTGTTGTCGGGGAAATCATCGTCCTTTCCTTGGCTGC
TCGCCTGTGTTGCCACCTGGATTCTGCGCGGGACGTCCTTCTGCTACGTCCCTTCGGCCCTCAATCCAGC
GGACCTTCCTTCCCGCGGCCTGCTGCCGGCTCTGCGGCCTCTTCCGCGTCTTCGCCTTCGCCCTCAGACG
AGTCGGATCTCCCTTTGGGCCGCCTCCCCGCGTCGACTTTAAGACCAATGACTTACAAGGCAGCTGTAGA
TCTTAGCCACTTTTTAAAAGAAAAGGGGGGACTGGAAGGGCTAATTCACTCCCAACGAAGACAAGATCTG
CTTTTTGCTTGTACTGGGTCTCTCTGGTTAGACCAGATCTGAGCCTGGGAGCTCTCTGGCTAACTAGGGA
ACCCACTGCTTAAGCCTCAATAAAGCTTGCCTTGAGTGCTTCAAGTAGTGTGTGCCCGTCTGTTGTGTGA
CTCTGGTAACTAGAGATCCCTCAGACCCTTTTAGTCAGTGTGGAAAATCTCTAGCAGTACGTATAGTAGT
TCATGTCATCTTATTATTCAGTATTTATAACTTGCAAAGAAATGAATATCAGAGAGTGAGAGGAACTTGT
TTATTGCAGCTTATAATGGTTACAAATAAAGCAATAGCATCACAAATTTCACAAATAAAGCATTTTTTTC
ACTGCATTCTAGTTGTGGTTTGTCCAAACTCATCAATGTATCTTATCATGTCTGGCTCTAGCTATCCCGC
CCCTAACTCCGCCCATCCCGCCCCTAACTCCGCCCAGTTCCGCCCATTCTCCGCCCCATGGCTGACTAAT
TTTTTTTATTTATGCAGAGGCCGAGGCCGCCTCGGCCTCTGAGCTATTCCAGAAGTAGTGAGGAGGCTTT
TTTGGAGGCCTAGGGACGTACCCAATTCGCCCTATAGTGAGTCGTATTACGCGCGCTCACTGGCCGTCGT
TTTACAACGTCGTGACTGGGAAAACCCTGGCGTTACCCAACTTAATCGCCTTGCAGCACATCCCCCTTTC
GCCAGCTGGCGTAATAGCGAAGAGGCCCGCACCGATCGCCCTTCCCAACAGTTGCGCAGCCTGAATGGCG
AATGGG
[124 nt withheld, positions 3367-3490]
C
[91 nt withheld, positions 3492-3582]
A
[49 nt withheld, positions 3584-3632]
CCTTTGACGTTGGAGTCCACGTTCTTT
[37 nt withheld, positions 3660-3696]
ACCCTATCTCGGTCTATTCTTTTGATTTATAAGGGATTTTGCCGATTTCGGCCTATTGGTTAAAAAATGA
GCTGATTTAACAAAAATTTAACGCGAATTTTAACAAAATATTAACGCTTACAATTTAGGTGGCACTTTTC
GGGGAAATGTGCGCGGAACCCCTATTTGTTTATTTTTCTAAATACATTCAAATATGTATCCGCTCATGAG
ACAATAACCCTGATAAATGCTTCAATAATATTGAAAAAGGAAGAGTATGAGTATTCAACATTTCCGTGTC
GCCCTTATTCCCTTTTTTGCGGCATTTTGCCTTCCTGTTTTTGCTCACCCAGAAACGCTGGTGAAAGTAA
AAGATGCTGAAGATCAGTTGGGTGCACGAGTGGGTTACATCGAACTGGATCTCAACAGCGGTAAGATCCT
TGAGAGTTTTCGCCCCGAAGAACGTTTTCCAATGATGAGCACTTTTAAAGTTCTGCTATGTGGCGCGGTA
TTATCCCGTATTGACGCCGGGCAAGAGCAACTCGGTCGCCGCATACACTATTCTCAGAATGACTTGGTTG
AGTACTCACCAGTCACAGAAAAGCATCTTACGGATGGCATGACAGTAAGAGAATTATGCAGTGCTGCCAT
AACCATGAGTGATAACACTGCGGCCAACTTACTTCTGACAACGATCGGAGGACCGAAGGAGCTAACCGCT
TTTTTGCACAACATGGGGGATCATGTAACTCGCCTTGATCGTTGGGAACCGGAGCTGAATGAAGCCATAC
CAAACGACGAGCGTGACACCACGATGCCTGTAGCAATGGCAACAACGTTGCGCAAACTATTAACTGGCGA
ACTACTTACTCTAGCTTCCCGGCAACAATTAATAGACTGGATGGAGGCGGATAAAGTTGCAGGACCACTT
CTGCGCTCGGCCCTTCCGGCTGGCTGGTTTATTGCTGATAAATCTGGAGCCGGTGAGCGTGGGTCTCGCG
GTATCATTGCAGCACTGGGGCCAGATGGTAAGCCCTCCCGTATCGTAGTTATCTACACGACGGGGAGTCA
GGCAACTATGGATGAACGAAATAGACAGATCGCTGAGATAGGTGCCTCACTGATTAAGCATTGGTAACTG
TCAGACCAAGTTTACTCATATATACTTTAGATTGATTTAAAACTTCATTTTTAATTTAAAAGGATCTAGG
TGAAGATCCTTTTTGATAATCTCATGACCAAAATCCCTTAACGTGAGTTTTCGTTCCACTGAGCGTCAGA
CCCCGTAGAAAAGATCAAAGGATCTTCTTGAGATCCTTTTTTTCTGCGCGTAATCTGCTGCTTGCAAACA
AAAAAACCACCGCTACCAGCGGTGGTTTGTTTGCCGGATCAAGAGCTACCAACTCTTTTTCCGAAGGTAA
CTGGCTTCAGCAGAGCGCAGATACCAAATACTGTTCTTCTAGTGTAGCCGTAGTTAGGCCACCACTTCAA
GAACTCTGTAGCACCGCCTACATACCTCGCTCTGCTAATCCTGTTACCAGTGGCTGCTGCCAGTGGCGAT
AAGTCGTGTCTTACCGGGTTGGACTCAAGACGATAGTTACCGGATAAGGCGCAGCGGTCGGGCTGAACGG
GGGGTTCGTGCACACAGCCCAGCTTGGAGCGAACGACCTACACCGAACTGAGATACCTACAGCGTGAGCT
ATGAGAAAGCGCCACGCTTCCCGAAGGGAGAAAGGCGGACAGGTATCCGGTAAGCGGCAGGGTCGGAACA
GGAGAGCGCACGAGGGAGCTTCCAGGGGGAAACGCCTGGTATCTTTATAGTCCTGTCGGGTTTCGCCACC
TCTGACTTGAGCGTCGATTTTTGTGATGCTCGTCAGGGGGGCGGAGCCTATGGAAAAACGCCAGCAACGC
GGCCTTTTTACGGTTCCTGGCCTTTTGCTGGCCTTTTGCTCACATGTTCTTTCCTGCGTTATCCCCTGAT
TCTGTGGATAACCGTATTACCGCCTTTGAGTGAGCTGATACCGCTCGCCGCAGCCGAACGACCGAGCGCA
GCGAGTCAGTGAGCGAGGAAGCGGAAGAGCGCCCAATACGCAAACCGCCTCTCCCCGCGCGTTGGCCGAT
TCATTAATGCAGCTGGCACGACAGGTTTCCCGACTGGAAAGCGGGCAGTGAGCGCAACGCAATTAATGTG
AGTTAGCTCACTCATTAGGCACCCCAGGCTTTACACTTTATGCTTCCGGCTCGTATGTTGTGTGGAATTG
TGAGCGGATAACAATTTCACACAGGAAACAGCTATGACCATGATTACGCCAAGCGCGCAATTAACCCTCA
CTAAAGGGAACAAAAGCTGGAGCTGCAAGCTTAATGTAGTCTTATGCAATACTCTTGTAGTCTTGCAACA
TGGTAACGATGAGTTAGCAACATGCCTTACAAGGAGAGAAAAAGCACCGTGCATGCCGATTGGTGGAAGT
AAGGTGGTACGATCGTGCCTTATTAGGAAGGCAACAGACGGGTCTGACATGGATTGGACGAACCACTGAA
TTGCCGCATTGCAGAGATATTGTATTTAAGTGCCTAGCTCGATACATAAACGGGTCTCTCTGGTTAGACC
AGATCTGAGCCTGGGAGCTCTCTGGCTAACTAGGGAACCCACTGCTTAAGCCTCAATAAAGCTTGCCTTG
AGTGCTTCAAGTAGTGTGTGCCCGTCTGTTGTGTGACTCTGGTAACTAGAGATCCCTCAGACCCTTTTAG
TCAGTGTGGAAAATCTCTAGCAGTGGCGCCCGAACAGGGACTTGAAAGCGAAAGGGAAACCAGAGGAGCT
CTCTCGACGCAGGACTCGGCTTGCTGAAGCGCGCACGGCAAGAGGCGAGGGGCGGCGACTGGTGAGTACG
CCAAAAATTTTGACTAGCGGAGGCTAGAAGGAGAGAGATGGGTGCGAGAGCGTCAGTATTAAGCGGGGGA
GAATTAGATCGCGATGGGAAAAAATTCGGTTAAGGCCAGGGGGAAAGAAAAAATATAAATTAAAACATAT
AGTATGGGCAAGCAGGGAGCTAGAACGATTCGCAGTTAATCCTGGCCTGTTAGAAACATCAGAAGGCTGT
AGACAAATACTGGGACAGCTACAACCATCCCTTCAGACAGGATCAGAAGAACTTAGATCATTATATAATA
CAGTAGCAACCCTCTATTGTGTGCATCAAAGGATAGAGATAAAAGACACCAAGGAAGCTTTAGACAAGAT
AGAGGAAGAGCAAAACAAAAGTAAGACCACCGCACAGCAAGCGGCCGCTGATCTTCAGACCTGGAGGAGG
AGATATGAGGGACAATTGGAGAAGTGAATTATATAAATATAAAGTAGTAAAAATTGAACCATTAGGAGTA
GCACCCACCAAGGCAAAGAGAAGAGTGGTGCAGAGAGAAAAAAGAGCAGTGGGAATAGGAGCTTTGTTCC
TTGGGTTCTTGGGAGCAGCAGGAAGCACTATGGGCGCAGCGTCAATGACGCTGACGGTACAGGCCAGACA
ATTATTGTCTGGTATAGTGCAGCAGCAGAACAATTTGCTGAGGGCTATTGAGGCGCAACAGCATCTGTTG
CAACTCACAGTCTGGGGCATCAAGCAGCTCCAGGCAAGAATCCTGGCTGTGGAAAGATACCTAAAGGATC
AACAGCTCCTGGGGATTTGGGGTTGCTCTGGAAAACTCATTTGCACCACTGCTGTGCCTTGGAATGCTAG
TTGGAGTAATAAATCTCTGGAACAGATTTGGAATCACACGACCTGGATGGAGTGGGACAGAGAAATTAAC
AATTACACAAGCTTAATACACTCCTTAATTGAAGAATCGCAAAACCAGCAAGAAAAGAATGAACAAGAAT
TATTGGAATTAGATAAATGGGCAAGTTTGTGGAATTGGTTTAACATAACAAATTGGCTGTGGTATATAAA
ATTATTCATAATGATAGTAGGAGGCTTGGTAGGTTTAAGAATAGTTTTTGCTGTACTTTCTATAGTGAAT
AGAGTTAGGCAGGGATATTCACCATTATCGTTTCAGACCCACCTCCCAACCCCGAGGGGACCCAGAGAGG
GCCTATTTCCCATGATTCCTTCATATTTGCATATACGATACAAGGCTGTTAGAGAGATAATTAGAATTAA
TTTGACTGTAAACACAAAGATATTAGTACAAAATACGTGACGTAGAAAGTAATAATTTCTTGGGTAGTTT
GCAGTTTTAAAATTATGTTTTAAAATGGACTATCATATGCTTACCGTAACTTGAAAGTATTTCGATTTCT
TGGCTTTATATATCTTGTGGAAAGGACGAAACACCGATTTGTATGGAATACTGTGGGTTTTAGAGCTAGA
AATAGCAAGTTAAAATAAGGCTAGTCCGTTATCAACTTGAAAAAGTGGCACCGAGTCGGTGCTTTTTTAA
GCTTGGCGTAACTAGATCTTGAGACAAATGGCAGTATTCATCCACAATTTTAAAAGAAAAGGGGGGATTG
GGGGGTACAGTGCAGGGGAAAGAATAGTAGACATAATAGCAACAGACATACAAACTAAAGAATTACAAAA
ACAAATTACAAAAATTCAAAATTTTCGGGTTTATTACAGGGACAGCAGAGATCCACTTTGGCGCCGGCTC
GAGGGGG
Features (pLannotate 1.2.2; 29 found; start..end, strand, type, name):
     14..80      +  CDS            small t antigen (fragment): SV40 (simian virus 40) small t antigen
    106..317     +  promoter       EF-1α core promoter: core promoter for human elongation factor EF-1α
    318..1256    +  intron         EF-1α intron A: intron upstream of the start codon of human EF-1α
   1278..1877    +  CDS            PuroR (fragment): puromycin N-acetyltransferase; pac from Streptomyces; confers resistance to puromycin
   1893..2481    +  misc_feature   WPRE: woodchuck hepatitis virus posttranscriptional regulatory element
   2532..2551    +  misc_feature   cPPT/CTS (fragment): central polypurine tract and central termination sequence of HIV-1
   2553..2786    +  LTR            3' LTR (ΔU3): self-inactivating 3' long terminal repeat (LTR) from HIV-1
   2864..2985    +  polyA_signal   SV40 poly(A) signal: SV40 polyadenylation signal
   3025..3160    +  rep_origin     SV40 ori: SV40 origin of replication
   3181..3199    -  promoter       T7 promoter: promoter for bacteriophage T7 RNA polymerase
   3207..3362    +  CDS            lacZα (fragment): LacZα fragment of β-galactosidase; lacZ fragment
   3367..3795    +  rep_origin     f1 ori (sequence partly withheld): f1 bacteriophage origin of replication; arrow indicates direction of (+) strand synthesis
   3848..3952    +  promoter       AmpR promoter: bla
   3953..4813    +  CDS            AmpR: β-lactamase; bla; confers resistance to ampicillin, carbenicillin, and related antibiotics
   4984..5572    +  rep_origin     ori: high-copy-number ColE1/pMB1/pBR322/pUC origin of replication
   5755..5847    +  CDS            lacI (fragment): lac repressor; lacI; The lac repressor binds to the lac operator to inhibit transcription in E. coli. This inhibition can be relieved by adding lactose or isopropyl-β-D-thiogalactopyranoside (IPTG).
   5860..5881    +  protein_bind   CAP binding site: CAP binding activates transcription in the presence of cAMP. E. coli catabolite activator protein
   5896..5926    +  promoter       lac promoter: promoter for the E. coli lac operon
   5934..5950    +  protein_bind   lac operator: The lac repressor binds to the lac operator to inhibit transcription in E. coli. This inhibition can be relieved by adding lactose or isopropyl-β-D-thiogalactopyranoside (IPTG). lac repressor encoded by lacI
   5995..6013    +  promoter       T3 promoter: promoter for bacteriophage T3 RNA polymerase
   6041..6267    +  promoter       RSV promoter: Rous sarcoma virus enhancer/promoter
   6268..6448    +  LTR            5' LTR (truncated): truncated 5' long terminal repeat (LTR) from HIV-1
   6495..6620    +  misc_feature   HIV-1 Ψ: packaging signal of human immunodeficiency virus type 1
   6604..6967    +  CDS            HIV-1 gag (fragment): gag protein from human immunodeficiency virus 1; gag
   7113..7346    +  misc_feature   RRE: The Rev response element (RRE) of HIV-1 allows for Rev-dependent mRNA export from the nucleus to the cytoplasm.
   7723..7749    +  CDS            Rev (fragment): human immunodeficiency virus 1 (HIV-1) Rev protein; rev; enhances nuclear export of unspliced and incompletely spliced viral mRNAs
   7753..7993    +  promoter       U6 promoter: RNA polymerase III promoter for human U6 snRNA
   8023..8098    +  misc_RNA       gRNA scaffold: guide RNA scaffold for the Streptococcus pyogenes CRISPR/Cas9 system
   8154..8271    +  misc_feature   cPPT/CTS: central polypurine tract and central termination sequence of HIV-1
