[The description below was written by a language model from this plasmid's Addgene catalogue record and pLannotate feature annotations shown in this document.]
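Description:
MAP4K5 gRNA (BRDN0001145246) is a third-generation lentiviral CRISPR guide plasmid built on the lentiGuide-Puro backbone, carrying a single guide RNA directed against human MAP4K5 (also known as GCKR or KHS1), a MAP kinase kinase kinase kinase. The guide was designed against two MAP4K5 reference transcripts and belongs to a human kinome gRNA collection. In bacteria the 8.3 kb plasmid is maintained at high copy through a ColE1/pUC-type origin and selected with ampicillin via the β-lactamase gene. An f1 origin, an SV40 origin and lac/T7/T3 backbone remnants are also annotated.

The lentiviral transfer cassette begins with an RSV promoter fused to a truncated HIV-1 5' LTR, which makes genomic RNA production Tat-independent. This is followed by the Ψ packaging signal with a partial gag sequence, the Rev response element for Rev-dependent nuclear export, and a cPPT/CTS element. A self-inactivating ΔU3 3' LTR closes the cassette. Within this unit, the human U6 RNA polymerase III promoter drives the MAP4K5-specific spacer joined to the Streptococcus pyogenes Cas9 guide scaffold. A separate EF-1α promoter with its intron A expresses puromycin N-acetyltransferase, allowing selection of transduced mammalian cells, and a downstream WPRE enhances transcript expression.

The plasmid does not encode Cas9, so it must be used together with a separate Cas9 expression vector or in cells that already express Cas9. Its typical use is packaging into lentivirus for stable guide delivery, to disrupt MAP4K5 in human cells.
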