Addgene plasmid #75710: MAP4K5 gRNA (BRDN0001145246)
Purpose: 3rd generation lentiviral gRNA plasmid targeting human MAP4K5
Depositing lab: John Doench & David Root. Depositing organization: Broad Institute. Publication: Optimized sgRNA design to maximize activity and minimize off-target effects of CRISPR-Cas9. Doench JG, Fusi N, Sullender M, Hegde M, Vaimberg EW, Donovan KF, Smith I, Tothova Z, Wilen C, Orchard R, Virgin HW, Listgarten J, Root DE. Nat Biotechnol. 2016 Jan 18. doi: 10.1038/nbt.3437. PubMed 26780180.
Backbone
  Vector backbone: lentiGuide-Puro
  Backbone manufacturer: Zhang Lab (Addgene plasmid # 52963)
  Vector type: Mammalian Expression, Lentiviral, CRISPR
  Selectable markers: Puromycin
Growth in bacteria
  Bacterial resistance: Ampicillin, 100 μg/mL
  Growth temperature: 37°C
  Growth strain: DH5alpha
  Copy number: High Copy
Gene/Insert
  Gene/Insert name: MAP4K5 (alt names: MAP4K5; NM_006575.4)
  gRNA/shRNA sequence: ATTTGTATGGAATACTGTGG
  Species: H. sapiens (human)
  Entrez Gene: MAP4K5 (a.k.a. GCKR, KHS, KHS1, MAPKKKK5)
  Promoter: hU6
  Cloning method: Unknown
  Sequencing primers: 5′ U6-F; 3′ pS2-R
Terms and licenses: Academic/Nonprofit Terms; Industry Terms: Not Available to Industry
Depositor comments: The gRNA was designed to target the following Genbank reference sequence(s): NM_006575.4,NM_198794.2. Note that this plasmid does NOT contain Cas9. It should be used in conjunction with lentiCas9-Blast (Addgene #52962) or otherwise with cell lines already expressing Cas9. Browse the full kinome gRNA library at http://www.addgene.org/pooled-library/broadgpp-human-kinome/ or visit http://www.broadinstitute.org/rnai/public/ for detailed protocols and information.
How to cite: MAP4K5 gRNA (BRDN0001145246) was a gift from John Doench & David Root (Addgene plasmid # 75710 ; http://n2t.net/addgene:75710 ; RRID:Addgene_75710)
