>Addgene plasmid #75710 | MAP4K5 gRNA (BRDN0001145246) | depositor partial sequence | sequence record 143170 | Target Sequence
ATTTGTATGGAATACTGTGG
