>Addgene plasmid #75710 | MAP4K5 gRNA (BRDN0001145246) | addgene partial sequence | sequence record 184413 | hU6-F
CGTGACGTAGAAAGTAATAATTTCTTGGGTAGTTTGCAGTTTTAAAATTATGTTTTAAAATGGACTATCA
TATGCTTACCGTAACTTGAAAGTATTTCGATTTCTTGGCTTTATATATCTTGTGGAAAGGACGAAACACC
GATTTGTATGGAATACTGTGGGTTTTAGAGCTAGAAATAGCAAGTTAAAATAAGGCTAGTCCGTTATCAA
CTTGAAAAAGTGGCACCGAGTCGGTGCTTTTTTAAGCTTGGCGTAACTAGATCTTGAGACAAATGGCAGT
ATTCATCCACAATTTTAAAAGAAAAGGGGGGATTGGGGGGTACAGTGCAGGGGAAAGAATAGTAGACATA
ATAGCAACAGACATACAAACTAAAGAATTACAAAAACAAATTACAAAAATTCAAAATTTTCGGGTTTATT
ACAGGGACAGCAGAGATCCACTTTGGCGCCGGCTCGAGGGGGCCCGGGTGCAAAGATGGATAAAGTTTTA
AACAGAGAGGAATCTTTGCAGCTAATGGACCTTCTAGGTCTTGAAAGGAGTGGGAATTGGCTCCGGTGCC
CGTCAGTGGG
